>Addgene plasmid #134921 | pBS-U6-crRNA-empty | addgene full sequence | sequence record 267585 | Addgene NGS Result
GTGGCACTTTTCGGGGAAATGTGCGCGGAACCCCTATTTGTTTATTTTTCTAAATACATTCAAATATGTA
TCCGCTCATGAGACAATAACCCTGATAAATGCTTCAATAATATTGAAAAAGGAAGAGTATGAGTATTCAA
CATTTCCGTGTCGCCCTTATTCCCTTTTTTGCGGCATTTTGCCTTCCTGTTTTTGCTCACCCAGAAACGC
TGGTGAAAGTAAAAGATGCTGAAGATCAGTTGGGTGCACGAGTGGGTTACATCGAACTGGATCTCAACAG
CGGTAAGATCCTTGAGAGTTTTCGCCCCGAAGAACGTTTTCCAATGATGAGCACTTTTAAAGTTCTGCTA
TGTGGCGCGGTATTATCCCGTATTGACGCCGGGCAAGAGCAACTCGGTCGCCGCATACACTATTCTCAGA
ATGACTTGGTTGAGTACTCACCAGTCACAGAAAAGCATCTTACGGATGGCATGACAGTAAGAGAATTATG
CAGTGCTGCCATAACCATGAGTGATAACACTGCGGCCAACTTACTTCTGACAACGATCGGAGGACCGAAG
GAGCTAACCGCTTTTTTGCACAACATGGGGGATCATGTAACTCGCCTTGATCGTTGGGAACCGGAGCTGA
ATGAAGCCATACCAAACGACGAGCGTGACACCACGATGCCTGTAGCAATGGCAACAACGTTGCGCAAACT
ATTAACTGGCGAACTACTTACTCTAGCTTCCCGGCAACAATTAATAGACTGGATGGAGGCGGATAAAGTT
GCAGGACCACTTCTGCGCTCGGCCCTTCCGGCTGGCTGGTTTATTGCTGATAAATCTGGAGCCGGTGAGC
GTGGGTCTCGCGGTATCATTGCAGCACTGGGGCCAGATGGTAAGCCCTCCCGTATCGTAGTTATCTACAC
GACGGGGAGTCAGGCAACTATGGATGAACGAAATAGACAGATCGCTGAGATAGGTGCCTCACTGATTAAG
CATTGGTAACTGTCAGACCAAGTTTACTCATATATACTTTAGATTGATTTAAAACTTCATTTTTAATTTA
AAAGGATCTAGGTGAAGATCCTTTTTGATAATCTCATGACCAAAATCCCTTAACGTGAGTTTTCGTTCCA
CTGAGCGTCAGACCCCGTAGAAAAGATCAAAGGATCTTCTTGAGATCCTTTTTTTCTGCGCGTAATCTGC
TGCTTGCAAACAAAAAAACCACCGCTACCAGCGGTGGTTTGTTTGCCGGATCAAGAGCTACCAACTCTTT
TTCCGAAGGTAACTGGCTTCAGCAGAGCGCAGATACCAAATACTGTTCTTCTAGTGTAGCCGTAGTTAGG
CCACCACTTCAAGAACTCTGTAGCACCGCCTACATACCTCGCTCTGCTAATCCTGTTACCAGTGGCTGCT
GCCAGTGGCGATAAGTCGTGTCTTACCGGGTTGGACTCAAGACGATAGTTACCGGATAAGGCGCAGCGGT
CGGGCTGAACGGGGGGTTCGTGCACACAGCCCAGCTTGGAGCGAACGACCTACACCGAACTGAGATACCT
ACAGCGTGAGCTATGAGAAAGCGCCACGCTTCCCGAAGGGAGAAAGGCGGACAGGTATCCGGTAAGCGGC
AGGGTCGGAACAGGAGAGCGCACGAGGGAGCTTCCAGGGGGAAACGCCTGGTATCTTTATAGTCCTGTCG
GGTTTCGCCACCTCTGACTTGAGCGTCGATTTTTGTGATGCTCGTCAGGGGGGCGGAGCCTATGGAAAAA
CGCCAGCAACGCGGCCTTTTTACGGTTCCTGGCCTTTTGCTGGCCTTTTGCTCACATGTTCTTTCCTGCG
TTATCCCCTGATTCTGTGGATAACCGTATTACCGCCTTTGAGTGAGCTGATACCGCTCGCCGCAGCCGAA
CGACCGAGCGCAGCGAGTCAGTGAGCGAGGAAGCGGAAGAGCGCCCAATACGCAAACCGCCTCTCCCCGC
GCGTTGGCCGATTCATTAATGCAGCTGGCACGACAGGTTTCCCGACTGGAAAGCGGGCAGTGAGCGCAAC
GCAATTAATGTGAGTTAGCTCACTCATTAGGCACCCCAGGCTTTACACTTTATGCTCCCGGCTCGTATGT
TGTGTGGAATTGTGAGCGGATAACAATTTCACACAGGAAACAGCTATGACCATGATTACGCCAAGCGCGC
AATTAACCCTCACTAAAGGGAACAAAAGCTGGGTACCGGGCCCCCCCTCGAGGTCGACGGTATCGATAAG
CTTGATATCGAATTGACGTGAATTCTTCCCATGATTCCTTCATATTTGCATATACGATACAAGGCTGTTA
GAGAGATAATTGGAATTAATTTGACTGTAAACACAAAGATATTAGTACAAAATACGTGACGTAGAAAGTA
ATAATTTCTTGGGTAGTTTGCAGTTTTAAAATTATGTTTTAAAATGGACTATCATATGCTTACCGTAACT
TGAAAGTATTTCGATTTCTTGGCTTTATATATCTTGTGGAAAGGACGAAACACCGTGGATGTGTTGTTTG
TGTGATACTATAAAGTTGGTAGATTGTGACTGGCTTAAAAAATCATTAATTAATAATAGGTTATGTTTAG
AGTGTTCCCCGCGCCAGCGGGGATAAACCGGGGTCTTCGCTAGCGAAGACCTGTGTTCCCCGCGCCAGCG
GGGATAAACCGTTTTTTGAATTCCTGCAGCCCGGGGGATCCACTAGTTCTAGAGCGGCCGCCACCGCGGT
GGAGCTCCAATTCGCCCTATAGTGAGTCGTATTACGCGCGCTCACTGGCCGTCGTTTTACAACGTCGTGA
CTGGGAAAACCCTGGCGTTACCCAACTTAATCGCCTTGCAGCACATCCCCCTTTCGCCAGCTGGCGTAAT
AGCGAAGAGGCCCGCACCGATCGCCCTTCCCAACAGTTGCGCAGCCTGAATGGCGAATGGG
[124 nt withheld, positions 2932-3055]
C
[91 nt withheld, positions 3057-3147]
A
[49 nt withheld, positions 3149-3197]
CCTTTGACGTTGGAGTCCACGTTCTTT
[37 nt withheld, positions 3225-3261]
ACCCTATCTCGGTCTATTCTTTTGATTTATAAGGGATTTTGCCGATTTCGGCCTATTGGTTAAAAAATGA
GCTGATTTAACAAAAATTTAACGCGAATTTTAACAAAATATTAACGCTTACAATTTAG
Features (pLannotate 1.2.2; 14 found; start..end, strand, type, name):
     24..128     +  promoter       AmpR promoter: bla
    129..989     +  CDS            AmpR: β-lactamase; bla; confers resistance to ampicillin, carbenicillin, and related antibiotics
   1160..1748    +  rep_origin     ori: high-copy-number ColE1/pMB1/pBR322/pUC origin of replication
   1931..2023    +  CDS            lacI (fragment): lac repressor; lacI; The lac repressor binds to the lac operator to inhibit transcription in E. coli. This inhibition can be relieved by adding lactose or isopropyl-β-D-thiogalactopyranoside (IPTG).
   2036..2057    +  protein_bind   CAP binding site: CAP binding activates transcription in the presence of cAMP. E. coli catabolite activator protein
   2072..2102    +  promoter       lac promoter: promoter for the E. coli lac operon
   2110..2126    +  protein_bind   lac operator: The lac repressor binds to the lac operator to inhibit transcription in E. coli. This inhibition can be relieved by adding lactose or isopropyl-β-D-thiogalactopyranoside (IPTG). lac repressor encoded by lacI
   2171..2189    +  promoter       T3 promoter: promoter for bacteriophage T3 RNA polymerase
   2202..2254    -  misc_feature   MCS (fragment): pBluescript multiple cloning site
   2266..2496    +  promoter       U6 promoter: RNA polymerase III promoter for human U6 snRNA
   2678..2737    -  misc_feature   MCS (fragment): pBluescript multiple cloning site
   2746..2764    -  promoter       T7 promoter: promoter for bacteriophage T7 RNA polymerase
   2772..2927    +  CDS            lacZα (fragment): LacZα fragment of β-galactosidase; lacZ fragment
   2932..3360    +  rep_origin     f1 ori (sequence partly withheld): f1 bacteriophage origin of replication; arrow indicates direction of (+) strand synthesis
