[The description below was written by a language model from this plasmid's Addgene catalogue record and pLannotate feature annotations shown in this document.]
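Description:
pBS-U6-crRNA-empty is a small (about 3.4 kb) mammalian expression plasmid built on the pBluescript II KS backbone. It supplies the guide RNA component of a type I-E CRISPR-Cas3 genome-editing system derived from E. coli. It is propagated in E. coli as a high-copy plasmid through a ColE1/pUC-type origin and selected with ampicillin via the β-lactamase (AmpR) gene and its own promoter. The usual pBluescript elements remain. These include an f1 phage origin for single-stranded DNA production, and the lac promoter/operator region with a CAP binding site. T3 and T7 phage promoters flank the multiple cloning site, and there are residual fragments of lacZα and lacI. The cloning site appears as two fragments in the feature table, consistent with the insert having been placed within it.

The payload is a roughly 415 bp cassette cloned at EcoRI, in which a human U6 RNA polymerase III promoter drives transcription of a CRISPR RNA (crRNA) for Cas3-based editing. U6 is a standard choice for short, non-coding RNAs with defined ends in mammalian cells. The region between the U6 promoter and the downstream cloning-site fragment is not annotated, so the repeat and spacer arrangement and any terminator are not described in the record. The "empty" designation suggests a scaffold lacking a target-specific spacer, into which a user would insert a sequence of interest, although the record does not give the cloning sites for doing so. The plasmid carries no mammalian selection marker or reporter. It is meant to be used alongside companion plasmids expressing human-optimised Cas3 and the Cascade complex subunits, which together with the crRNA direct editing at a chosen genomic target.
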