Addgene plasmid #134921: pBS-U6-crRNA-empty
Purpose: Components for genome editing in mammalian cells with pPB-CAG-hCas3 and pCAG-All-in-one-hCascade.
Depositing lab: Tomoji Mashimo. Depositing organization: University of Tokyo, Institute of Medical Science (IMS). Publication: CRISPR-Cas3 induces broad and unidirectional genome editing in human cells. Morisaka H, Yoshimi K, Okuzaki Y, Gee P, Kunihiro Y, Sonpho E, Xu H, Sasakawa N, Naito Y, Nakada S, Yamamoto T, Sano S, Hotta A, Takeda J, Mashimo T. Nat Commun. 2019 Dec 6;10(1):5302. doi: 10.1038/s41467-019-13226-x. PubMed 31811138.
Backbone
  Vector backbone: pBSIIKS
  Total vector size (bp): 3389
  Vector type: Mammalian Expression
Growth in bacteria
  Bacterial resistance: Ampicillin, 100 μg/mL
  Growth temperature: 37°C
  Growth strain: DH5alpha
  Copy number: High Copy
Gene/Insert
  Gene/Insert name: crRNA for CRISPR-Cas3
  Species: E. coli
  Insert size (bp): 415
  Promoter: U6
  Cloning method: Restriction Enzyme; 5′ cloning site EcoRI (not destroyed); 3′ cloning site ECORI (not destroyed)
  Sequencing primers: 5′ M13Rev; 3′ M13Fw
Terms and licenses: Academic/Nonprofit Terms; Industry Terms: Not Available to Industry
How to cite: pBS-U6-crRNA-empty was a gift from Tomoji Mashimo (Addgene plasmid # 134921 ; http://n2t.net/addgene:134921 ; RRID:Addgene_134921)
